>Addgene plasmid #218462 | SSH-pcDNA3.1-SSH-SARS-CoV-2-S-Thr1273Asp | addgene full sequence | sequence record 436197 | Addgene NGS Result
GGCCGCGTTGCTGGCGTTTTTCCATAGGCTCCGCCCCCCTGACGAGCATCACAAAAATCGACGCTCAAGT
CAGAGGTGGCGAAACCCGACAGGACTATAAAGATACCAGGCGTTTCCCCCTGGAAGCTCCCTCGTGCGCT
CTCCTGTTCCGACCCTGCCGCTTACCGGATACCTGTCCGCCTTTCTCCCTTCGGGAAGCGTGGCGCTTTC
TCATAGCTCACGCTGTAGGTATCTCAGTTCGGTGTAGGTCGTTCGCTCCAAGCTGGGCTGTGTGCACGAA
CCCCCCGTTCAGCCCGACCGCTGCGCCTTATCCGGTAACTATCGTCTTGAGTCCAACCCGGTAAGACACG
ACTTATCGCCACTGGCAGCAGCCACTGGTAACAGGATTAGCAGAGCGAGGTATGTAGGCGGTGCTACAGA
GTTCTTGAAGTGGTGGCCTAACTACGGCTACACTAGAAGAACAGTATTTGGTATCTGCGCTCTGCTGAAG
CCAGTTACCTTCGGAAAAAGAGTTGGTAGCTCTTGATCCGGCAAACAAACCACCGCTGGTAGCGGTGGTT
TTTTTGTTTGCAAGCAGCAGATTACGCGCAGAAAAAAAGGATCTCAAGAAGATCCTTTGATCTTTTCTAC
GGGGTCTGACGCTCAGTGGAACGAAAACTCACGTTAAGGGATTTTGGTCATGAGATTATCAAAAAGGATC
TTCACCTAGATCCTTTTAAATTAAAAATGAAGTTTTAAATCAATCTAAAGTATATATGAGTAAACTTGGT
CTGACAGTTACCAATGCTTAATCAGTGAGGCACCTATCTCAGCGATCTGTCTATTTCGTTCATCCATAGT
TGCCTGACTCCCCGTCGTGTAGATAACTACGATACGGGAGGGCTTACCATCTGGCCCCAGTGCTGCAATG
ATACCGCGAGACCCACGCTCACCGGCTCCAGATTTATCAGCAATAAACCAGCCAGCCGGAAGGGCCGAGC
GCAGAAGTGGTCCTGCAACTTTATCCGCCTCCATCCAGTCTATTAATTGTTGCCGGGAAGCTAGAGTAAG
TAGTTCGCCAGTTAATAGTTTGCGCAACGTTGTTGCCATTGCTACAGGCATCGTGGTGTCACGCTCGTCG
TTTGGTATGGCTTCATTCAGCTCCGGTTCCCAACGATCAAGGCGAGTTACATGATCCCCCATGTTGTGCA
AAAAAGCGGTTAGCTCCTTCGGTCCTCCGATCGTTGTCAGAAGTAAGTTGGCCGCAGTGTTATCACTCAT
GGTTATGGCAGCACTGCATAATTCTCTTACTGTCATGCCATCCGTAAGATGCTTTTCTGTGACTGGTGAG
TACTCAACCAAGTCATTCTGAGAATAGTGTATGCGGCGACCGAGTTGCTCTTGCCCGGCGTCAATACGGG
ATAATACCGCGCCACATAGCAGAACTTTAAAAGTGCTCATCATTGGAAAACGTTCTTCGGGGCGAAAACT
CTCAAGGATCTTACCGCTGTTGAGATCCAGTTCGATGTAACCCACTCGTGCACCCAACTGATCTTCAGCA
TCTTTTACTTTCACCAGCGTTTCTGGGTGAGCAAAAACAGGAAGGCAAAATGCCGCAAAAAAGGGAATAA
GGGCGACACGGAAATGTTGAATACTCATACTCTTCCTTTTTCAATATTATTGAAGCATTTATCAGGGTTA
TTGTCTCATGAGCGGATACATATTTGAATGTATTTAGAAAAATAAACAAATAGGGGTTCCGCGCACATTT
CCCCGAAAAGTGCCACCTGACGTCGACGGATCGGGAGATCTCCCGATCCCCTATGGTGCACTCTCAGTAC
AATCTGCTCTGATGCCGCATAGTTAAGCCAGTATCTGCTCCCTGCTTGTGTGTTGGAGGTCGCTGAGTAG
TGCGCGAGCAAAATTTAAGCTACAACAAGGCAAGGCTTGACCGACAATTGCATGAAGAATCTGCTTAGGG
TTAGGCGTTTTGCGCTGCTTCGCGATGTACGGGCCAGATATACGCGTTGACATTGATTATTGACTAGTTA
TTAATAGTAATCAATTACGGGGTCATTAGTTCATAGCCCATATATGGAGTTCCGCGTTACATAACTTACG
GTAAATGGCCCGCCTGGCTGACCGCCCAACGACCCCCGCCCATTGACGTCAATAATGACGTATGTTCCCA
TAGTAACGCCAATAGGGACTTTCCATTGACGTCAATGGGTGGAGTATTTACGGTAAACTGCCCACTTGGC
AGTACATCAAGTGTATCATATGCCAAGTACGCCCCCTATTGACGTCAATGACGGTAAATGGCCCGCCTGG
CATTATGCCCAGTACATGACCTTATGGGACTTTCCTACTTGGCAGTACATCTACGTATTAGTCATCGCTA
TTACCATGGTGATGCGGTTTTGGCAGTACATCAATGGGCGTGGATAGCGGTTTGACTCACGGGGATTTCC
AAGTCTCCACCCCATTGACGTCAATGGGAGTTTGTTTTGGCACCAAAATCAACGGGACTTTCCAAAATGT
CGTAACAACTCCGCCCCATTGACGCAAATGGGCGGTAGGCGTGTACGGTGGGAGGTCTATATAAGCAGAG
CTCTCTGGCTAACTAGAGAACCCACTGCTTACTGGCTTATCGAAATTAATACGACTCACTATAGGGAGAC
CCAAGCTGGCTAGTTAAGCTTGGTACCGAGCTCGGATCCACTAGTCCAGTGTGGTGGAATTCGAGCTCGG
TACCTCGCGAATGCATCTAGATGCCACCATGTTCGTCTTCCTGGTCCTGCTGCCTCTGGTCTCCTCACAG
TGCGTCAATCTGACAACTCGGACTCAGCTGCCACCTGCTTATACTAATAGCTTCACCAGAGGCGTGTACT
ATCCTGACAAGGTGTTTAGAAGCTCCGTGCTGCACTCTACACAGGATCTGTTTCTGCCATTCTTTAGCAA
CGTGACCTGGTTCCACGCCATCCACGTGAGCGGCACCAATGGCACAAAGCGGTTCGACAATCCCGTGCTG
CCTTTTAACGATGGCGTGTACTTCGCCTCTACCGAGAAGAGCAACATCATCAGAGGCTGGATCTTTGGCA
CCACACTGGACTCCAAGACACAGTCTCTGCTGATCGTGAACAATGCCACCAACGTGGTCATCAAGGTGTG
CGAGTTCCAGTTTTGTAATGATCCCTTCCTGGGCGTGTACTATCACAAGAACAATAAGAGCTGGATGGAG
TCCGAGTTTAGAGTGTATTCTAGCGCCAACAACTGCACATTTGAGTACGTGAGCCAGCCTTTCCTGATGG
ACCTGGAGGGCAAGCAGGGCAATTTCAAGAACCTGAGGGAGTTCGTGTTTAAGAATATCGACGGCTACTT
CAAAATCTACTCTAAGCACACCCCCATCAACCTGGTGCGCGACCTGCCTCAGGGCTTCAGCGCCCTGGAG
CCCCTGGTGGATCTGCCTATCGGCATCAACATCACCCGGTTTCAGACACTGCTGGCCCTGCACAGAAGCT
ACCTGACACCCGGCGACTCCTCTAGCGGATGGACCGCCGGCGCTGCCGCCTACTATGTGGGCTACCTCCA
GCCCCGGACCTTCCTGCTGAAGTACAACGAGAATGGCACCATCACAGACGCAGTGGATTGCGCCCTGGAC
CCCCTGAGCGAGACAAAGTGTACACTGAAGTCCTTTACCGTGGAGAAGGGCATCTATCAGACATCCAATT
TCAGGGTGCAGCCAACCGAGTCTATCGTGCGCTTTCCTAATATCACAAACCTGTGCCCATTTGGCGAGGT
GTTCAACGCAACCCGCTTCGCCAGCGTGTACGCCTGGAATAGGAAGCGGATCAGCAACTGCGTGGCCGAC
TATAGCGTGCTGTACAACTCCGCCTCTTTCAGCACCTTTAAGTGCTATGGCGTGTCCCCCACAAAGCTGA
ATGACCTGTGCTTTACCAACGTCTACGCCGATTCTTTCGTGATCAGGGGCGACGAGGTGCGCCAGATCGC
CCCCGGCCAGACAGGCAAGATCGCAGACTACAATTATAAGCTGCCAGACGATTTCACCGGCTGCGTGATC
GCCTGGAACAGCAACAATCTGGATTCCAAAGTGGGCGGCAACTACAATTATCTGTACCGGCTGTTTAGAA
AGAGCAATCTGAAGCCCTTCGAGAGGGACATCTCTACAGAAATCTACCAGGCCGGCAGCACCCCTTGCAA
TGGCGTGGAGGGCTTTAACTGTTATTTCCCACTCCAGTCCTACGGCTTCCAGCCCACAAACGGCGTGGGC
TATCAGCCTTACCGCGTGGTGGTGCTGAGCTTTGAGCTGCTGCACGCCCCAGCAACAGTGTGCGGCCCCA
AGAAGTCCACCAATCTGGTGAAGAACAAGTGCGTGAACTTCAACTTCAACGGCCTGACCGGCACAGGCGT
GCTGACCGAGTCCAACAAGAAGTTCCTGCCATTTCAGCAGTTCGGCAGGGACATCGCAGATACCACAGAC
GCCGTGCGCGACCCACAGACCCTGGAGATCCTGGACATCACACCCTGCTCTTTCGGCGGCGTGAGCGTGA
TCACACCCGGCACCAATACAAGCAACCAGGTGGCCGTGCTGTATCAGGACGTGAATTGTACCGAGGTGCC
CGTGGCTATCCACGCCGATCAGCTGACCCCAACATGGCGGGTGTACAGCACCGGCTCCAACGTCTTCCAG
ACAAGAGCCGGATGCCTGATCGGAGCAGAGCACGTGAACAATTCCTATGAGTGCGACATCCCAATCGGCG
CCGGCATCTGTGCCTCTTACCAGACCCAGACAAACTCTCCCAGAAGAGCCCGGAGCGTGGCCTCCCAGTC
TATCATCGCCTATACCATGTCCCTGGGCGCCGAGAACAGCGTGGCCTACTCTAACAATAGCATCGCCATC
CCAACCAACTTCACAATCTCTGTGACCACAGAGATCCTGCCCGTGTCCATGACCAAGACATCTGTGGACT
GCACAATGTATATCTGTGGCGATTCTACCGAGTGCAGCAACCTGCTGCTCCAGTACGGCAGCTTTTGTAC
CCAGCTGAATAGAGCCCTGACAGGCATCGCCGTGGAGCAGGATAAGAACACACAGGAGGTGTTCGCCCAG
GTGAAGCAAATCTACAAGACCCCCCCTATCAAGGACTTTGGCGGCTTCAATTTTTCCCAGATCCTGCCTG
ATCCATCCAAGCCTTCTAAGCGGAGCTTTATCGAGGACCTGCTGTTCAACAAGGTGACCCTGGCCGATGC
CGGCTTCATCAAGCAGTATGGCGATTGCCTGGGCGACATCGCAGCCAGGGACCTGATCTGCGCCCAGAAG
TTTAATGGCCTGACCGTGCTGCCACCCCTGCTGACAGATGAGATGATCGCACAGTACACAAGCGCCCTGC
TGGCCGGCACCATCACATCCGGATGGACCTTCGGCGCAGGAGCCGCCCTCCAGATCCCCTTTGCCATGCA
GATGGCCTATAGGTTCAACGGCATCGGCGTGACCCAGAATGTGCTGTACGAGAACCAGAAGCTGATCGCC
AATCAGTTTAACTCCGCCATCGGCAAGATCCAGGACAGCCTGTCCTCTACAGCCAGCGCCCTGGGCAAGC
TCCAGGATGTGGTGAATCAGAACGCCCAGGCCCTGAATACCCTGGTGAAGCAGCTGAGCAGCAACTTCGG
CGCCATCTCTAGCGTGCTGAATGACATCCTGAGCCGGCTGGACAAGGTGGAGGCAGAGGTGCAGATCGAC
CGGCTGATCACCGGCCGGCTCCAGAGCCTCCAGACCTATGTGACACAGCAGCTGATCAGGGCCGCCGAGA
TCAGGGCCAGCGCCAATCTGGCAGCAACCAAGATGTCCGAGTGCGTGCTGGGCCAGTCTAAGAGAGTGGA
CTTTTGTGGCAAGGGCTATCACCTGATGTCCTTCCCTCAGTCTGCCCCACACGGCGTGGTGTTTCTGCAC
GTGACCTACGTGCCCGCCCAGGAGAAGAACTTCACCACAGCCCCTGCCATCTGCCACGATGGCAAGGCCC
ACTTTCCAAGGGAGGGCGTGTTCGTGTCCAACGGCACCCACTGGTTTGTGACACAGCGCAATTTCTACGA
GCCCCAGATCATCACCACAGACAACACCTTCGTGAGCGGCAACTGTGACGTGGTCATCGGCATCGTGAAC
AATACCGTGTATGATCCACTCCAGCCCGAGCTGGACAGCTTTAAGGAGGAGCTGGATAAGTATTTCAAGA
ATCACACCTCCCCTGACGTGGATCTGGGCGACATCAGCGGCATCAATGCCTCCGTGGTGAACATCCAGAA
GGAGATCGACCGCCTGAACGAGGTGGCTAAGAATCTGAACGAGAGCCTGATCGACCTCCAGGAGCTGGGC
AAGTATGAGCAGTACATCAAGTGGCCCTGGTACATCTGGCTGGGCTTCATCGCCGGCCTGATCGCCATCG
TGATGGTGACCATCATGCTGTGCTGTATGACATCCTGCTGTTCTTGCCTGAAGGGCTGCTGTAGCTGTGG
CTCCTGCTGTAAGTTTGACGAGGATGACTCTGAACCTGTGCTGAAGGGCGTGAAGCTGCATTACGACTAA
ATCGGATCCCGGGCCCTTCGAACAAAAACTCATCTCAGAAGAGGATCTGAATATGCATACCGGTCATCAT
CACCATCACCATTGAGTTTAAACCCGCTGATCAGCCTCGACTGTGCCTTCTAGTTGCCAGCCATCTGTTG
TTTGCCCCTCCCCCGTGCCTTCCTTGACCCTGGAAGGTGCCACTCCCACTGTCCTTTCCTAATAAAATGA
GGAAATTGCATCGCATTGTCTGAGTAGGTGTCATTCTATTCTGGGGGGTGGGGTGGGGCAGGACAGCAAG
GGGGAGGATTGGGAAGACAATAGCAGGCATGCTGGGGATGCGGTGGGCTCTATGGCTTCTGAGGCGGAAA
GAACCAGCTGGGGCTCTAGGGGGTATCCCC
[124 nt withheld, positions 6961-7084]
C
[91 nt withheld, positions 7086-7176]
A
[49 nt withheld, positions 7178-7226]
CCTTTGACGTTGGAGTCCACGTTCTTT
[37 nt withheld, positions 7254-7290]
ACCCTATCTCGGTCTATTCTTTTGATTTATAAGGGATTTTGCCGATTTCGGCCTATTGGTTAAAAAATGA
GCTGATTTAACAAAAATTTAACGCGAATTAATTCTGTGGAATGTGTGTCAGTTAGGGTGTGGAAAGTCCC
CAGGCTCCCCAGCAGGCAGAAGTATGCAAAGCATGCATCTCAATTAGTCAGCAACCAGGTGTGGAAAGTC
CCCAGGCTCCCCAGCAGGCAGAAGTATGCAAAGCATGCATCTCAATTAGTCAGCAACCATAGTCCCGCCC
CTAACTCCGCCCATCCCGCCCCTAACTCCGCCCAGTTCCGCCCATTCTCCGCCCCATGGCTGACTAATTT
TTTTTATTTATGCAGAGGCCGAGGCCGCCTCTGCCTCTGAGCTATTCCAGAAGTAGTGAGGAGGCTTTTT
TGGAGGCCTAGGCTTTTGCAAAAAGCTCCCGGGAGCTTGTATATCCATTTTCGGATCTGATCAAGAGACA
GGATGAGGATCGTTTCGCATGATTGAACAAGATGGATTGCACGCAGGTTCTCCGGCCGCTTGGGTGGAGA
GGCTATTCGGCTATGACTGGGCACAACAGACAATCGGCTGCTCTGATGCCGCCGTGTTCCGGCTGTCAGC
GCAGGGGCGCCCGGTTCTTTTTGTCAAGACCGACCTGTCCGGTGCCCTGAATGAACTGCAGGACGAGGCA
GCGCGGCTATCGTGGCTGGCCACGACGGGCGTTCCTTGCGCAGCTGTGCTCGACGTTGTCACTGAAGCGG
GAAGGGACTGGCTGCTATTGGGCGAAGTGCCGGGGCAGGATCTCCTGTCATCTCACCTTGCTCCTGCCGA
GAAAGTATCCATCATGGCTGATGCAATGCGGCGGCTGCATACGCTTGATCCGGCTACCTGCCCATTCGAC
CACCAAGCGAAACATCGCATCGAGCGAGCACGTACTCGGATGGAAGCCGGTCTTGTCGATCAGGATGATC
TGGACGAAGAGCATCAGGGGCTCGCGCCAGCCGAACTGTTCGCCAGGCTCAAGGCGCGCATGCCCGACGG
CGAGGATCTCGTCGTGACCCATGGCGATGCCTGCTTGCCGAATATCATGGTGGAAAATGGCCGCTTTTCT
GGATTCATCGACTGTGGCCGGCTGGGTGTGGCGGACCGCTATCAGGACATAGCGTTGGCTACCCGTGATA
TTGCTGAAGAGCTTGGCGGCGAATGGGCTGACCGCTTCCTCGTGCTTTACGGTATCGCCGCTCCCGATTC
GCAGCGCATCGCCTTCTATCGCCTTCTTGACGAGTTCTTCTGAGCGGGACTCTGGGGTTCGCGAAATGAC
CGACCAAGCGACGCCCAACCTGCCATCACGAGATTTCGATTCCACCGCCGCCTTCTATGAAAGGTTGGGC
TTCGGAATCGTTTTCCGGGACGCCGGCTGGATGATCCTCCAGCGCGGGGATCTCATGCTGGAGTTCTTCG
CCCACCCCAACTTGTTTATTGCAGCTTATAATGGTTACAAATAAAGCAATAGCATCACAAATTTCACAAA
TAAAGCATTTTTTTCACTGCATTCTAGTTGTGGTTTGTCCAAACTCATCAATGTATCTTATCATGTCTGT
ATACCGTCGACCTCTAGCTAGAGCTTGGCGTAATCATGGTCATAGCTGTTTCCTGTGTGAAATTGTTATC
CGCTCACAATTCCACACAACATACGAGCCGGAAGCATAAAGTGTAAAGCCTGGGGTGCCTAATGAGTGAG
CTAACTCACATTAATTGCGTTGCGCTCACTGCCCGCTTTCCAGTCGGGAAACCTGTCGTGCCAGCTGCAT
TAATGAATCGGCCAACGCGCGGGGAGAGGCGGTTTGCGTATTGGGCGCTCTTCCGCTTCCTCGCTCACTG
ACTCGCTGCGCTCGGTCGTTCGGCTGCGGCGAGCGGTATCAGCTCACTCAAAGGCGGTAATACGGTTATC
CACAGAATCAGGGGATAACGCAGGAAAGAACATGTGAGCAAAAGGCCAGCAAAAGGCCAGGAACCGTAAA
AA
Features (pLannotate 1.2.2; 22 found; start..end, strand, type, name):
     19..607     -  rep_origin     ori: high-copy-number ColE1/pMB1/pBR322/pUC origin of replication
    778..1638    -  CDS            AmpR: β-lactamase; bla; confers resistance to ampicillin, carbenicillin, and related antibiotics
   1639..1743    -  promoter       AmpR promoter: bla
   1802..1854    -  misc_feature   bom (fragment): basis of mobility region from pBR322
   2009..2388    +  enhancer       CMV enhancer: human cytomegalovirus immediate early enhancer
   2389..2592    +  promoter       CMV promoter: human cytomegalovirus (CMV) immediate early promoter
   2588..2621    +  LTR            5' LTR (truncated) (fragment): truncated 5' long terminal repeat (LTR) from HIV-1
   2637..2655    +  promoter       T7 promoter: promoter for bacteriophage T7 RNA polymerase
   2717..2734    +  misc_feature   MCS (fragment): pUC18/19 multiple cloning site
   2759..6574    +  CDS            S: SPIKE_SARS2 - Experimental evidence at protein level: Swiss-Prot protein existence level 1. [Spike glycoprotein]: May down-regulate host tetherin (BST2) by lysosomal degradation, thereby counteracting its antiviral activity. From Severe acute respiratory syndrome coronavirus 2 (2019-nCoV) (SARS-CoV-2).
   6691..6915    +  polyA_signal   bGH poly(A) signal: bovine growth hormone polyadenylation signal
   6919..6940    +  promoter       SV40 promoter (fragment): SV40 enhancer and early promoter
   6961..7389    +  rep_origin     f1 ori (sequence partly withheld): f1 bacteriophage origin of replication; arrow indicates direction of (+) strand synthesis
   7403..7732    +  promoter       SV40 promoter: SV40 enhancer and early promoter
   7799..8590    +  CDS            neo: KKA2_KLEPN - Also known as kan, nptII. Experimental evidence at protein level: Swiss-Prot protein existence level 1. Resistance to kanamycin, neomycin, paromomycin, ribostamycin, butirosin and gentamicin B. From Klebsiella pneumoniae.
   8616..8774    +  CDS            ble (fragment): BLE_KLEPN - Experimental evidence at protein level: Swiss-Prot protein existence level 1. Binding protein with a strong affinity to the bleomycin family of antibiotics. Binds to CL990; an antimitotic-antibiotic compound. From Klebsiella pneumoniae.
   8769..8890    +  polyA_signal   SV40 poly(A) signal: SV40 polyadenylation signal
   8963..8979    -  protein_bind   lac operator: The lac repressor binds to the lac operator to inhibit transcription in E. coli. This inhibition can be relieved by adding lactose or isopropyl-β-D-thiogalactopyranoside (IPTG). lac repressor encoded by lacI
   8987..9017    -  promoter       lac promoter: promoter for the E. coli lac operon
   9032..9053    -  protein_bind   CAP binding site: CAP binding activates transcription in the presence of cAMP. E. coli catabolite activator protein
   9066..9158    -  CDS            lacI (fragment): lac repressor; lacI; The lac repressor binds to the lac operator to inhibit transcription in E. coli. This inhibition can be relieved by adding lactose or isopropyl-β-D-thiogalactopyranoside (IPTG).
   9160..9293    -  rep_origin     RSF ori (fragment): Plasmids containing the RSF 1030 origin of replication can be propagated in E. coli cells that contain additional plasmids with compatible origins.
