[The description below was written by a language model from this plasmid's Addgene catalogue record and pLannotate feature annotations shown in this document.]
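Description:
SSH-pcDNA3.1-SSH-SARS-CoV-2-S-Thr1273Asp is a 9,322-nt mammalian expression plasmid built on the pcDNA3.1 backbone and carrying the full-length SARS-CoV-2 spike glycoprotein (1273 residues) with its final residue changed from threonine to aspartate. It is propagated in E. coli through a high-copy ColE1/pUC-type origin and selected with ampicillin via the β-lactamase gene and its own promoter. An f1 phage origin is also present. Several short annotated fragments (bom, a truncated HIV-1 LTR match, lac promoter/operator, lacI, ble and RSF ori pieces) appear to be backbone remnants or partial sequence matches rather than functional modules.

The spike open reading frame, introduced by ligation-independent cloning, sits downstream of the human cytomegalovirus immediate-early enhancer and promoter and is followed by the bovine growth hormone polyadenylation signal, giving strong constitutive expression in transfected mammalian cells. A T7 promoter lies between the CMV promoter and the insert, which could in principle support in vitro transcription. No epitope tag or reporter is annotated on the spike coding sequence. A separate cassette, consisting of the SV40 enhancer/early promoter, the neomycin phosphotransferase gene and the SV40 poly(A) signal, allows G418 selection of stably transfected cells.

The alternative insert name, "Clientized Spike-Thr1273Asp", and the title of the associated publication indicate that the plasmid was made to test how the identity of the extreme C-terminal residue of the cytoplasmic tail affects intracellular trafficking of spike and its incorporation into virus-like particles. The record does not describe any substitution other than Thr1273Asp.
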