Addgene plasmid #218462: SSH-pcDNA3.1-SSH-SARS-CoV-2-S-Thr1273Asp
Purpose: Mammalian expression plasmid for SARS-CoV-2 spike (1273 residues; Thr1273Asp substitution)
Depositing lab: Syed Saif Hasan. Depositing organization: University of Maryland, Baltimore. Publication: A single C-terminal residue controls SARS-CoV-2 spike trafficking and incorporation into VLPs. Dey D, Qing E, He Y, Chen Y, Jennings B, Cohn W, Singh S, Gakhar L, Schnicker NJ, Pierce BG, Whitelegge JP, Doray B, Orban J, Gallagher T, Hasan SS. Nat Commun. 2023 Dec 15;14(1):8358. doi: 10.1038/s41467-023-44076-3. PubMed 38102143.
Backbone
  Vector backbone: pcDNA3.1
  Vector type: Mammalian Expression
Growth in bacteria
  Bacterial resistance: Ampicillin, 100 μg/mL
  Growth temperature: 37°C
  Growth strain: DH5alpha
  Copy number: Unknown
Gene/Insert
  Gene/Insert name: SARS-CoV-2 spike protein (1273 residues) carrying Thr1273Asp substitution (alt name: Clientized Spike-Thr1273Asp)
  Mutation: Thr1273Asp substitution
  Entrez Gene: S (a.k.a. GU280_gp02, spike glycoprotein)
  Cloning method: Ligation Independent Cloning
  Sequencing primers: 5′ CMV-F
Terms and licenses: Academic/Nonprofit Terms; Industry Terms: Not Available to Industry
How to cite: SSH-pcDNA3.1-SSH-SARS-CoV-2-S-Thr1273Asp was a gift from Syed Saif Hasan (Addgene plasmid # 218462 ; http://n2t.net/addgene:218462 ; RRID:Addgene_218462)
